>Addgene plasmid #32976 | pBABE-2XFLAG,2XHA-CyclinF-puro | addgene partial sequence | sequence record 39874 | pBABE-5
ACCATGGACTACAAGGACGACGATGACAAGCTCGATGGAGGATACCCCTACGACGTGCCCGACTACGCCG
AAGGAAGATCCATGGGGAGCGGCGGCGTGGTCCACTGTAGGTGTGCCAAGTGTTTCTGTTATCCTACAAA
GCGAAGAATAAGGAGGAGGCCCCGAAACCTGACCATCTTGAGTCTCCCCGAAGATGTGCTCTTTCACATC
CTGAAATGGCTTTCTGTAGAGGACATCCTGGCCGTCCGAGCTGTACACTCCCAGCTGAAGGACCTGGTGG
ACAACCACGCCAGTGTGTGGGCATGTGCCAGCTTCCAGGAGCTGTGGCCGTCTCCAGGGAACCTGAAGCT
CTTTGAAAGGGCTGCTGAAAAGGGGAATTTCGAAGCTGCTGTGAAGCTGGGCATAGCCTACCTCTACAAT
GAAGGCCTGTCTGTGTCTGATGAGGCCCGCGCAGAAGTGAATGGCCTGAAGGCCTCTCGCTTCTTCAGTC
TCGCTGAGCGGCTGAATGTGGGTGCCGCACCTTTCATCTGGCTCTTCATCCGCCCTCCGTGGTCGGTGAG
CGGAAGCTGCTGCAAGGCCGTGGTTCACGAGAGCCTCAGGGCAGAGTGCCAGCTGCAGAGGACTCACAAA
GCATCCATATTGCACTGCTTGGGCAGAGTGCTGAGTCTGTTC
