[The description below was written by a language model from this plasmid's Addgene catalogue record.]
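Description:
pBABE-2XFLAG,2XHA-CyclinF-puro is a retroviral mammalian expression plasmid built on the pBABE-puro backbone (about 5.2 kb without insert). It is propagated in E. coli under ampicillin selection. As the name and backbone indicate, it also carries a puromycin resistance marker, which allows selection of transduced mammalian cells. pBABE vectors are Moloney murine leukemia virus-derived. The region between the long terminal repeats is packaged into retroviral particles when the plasmid is introduced into a suitable packaging cell line, and the resulting virus integrates stably into the genome of dividing target cells. No feature table accompanies the record, so the bacterial origin, the packaging signal and the promoter driving the puromycin marker are not individually documented here.

The payload is human cyclin F (CCNF, also known as FBXO1), cloned between BamHI and XhoI sites that both remain intact. It is transcribed from the 5' LTR promoter. The coding sequence carries N-terminal FLAG and HA epitope tags, and the construct name indicates two copies of each. Tandem tags of this kind are commonly used for detection by immunoblotting or immunofluorescence and for sequential affinity purification of protein complexes.

Cyclin F is an F-box protein that serves as the substrate-recognition subunit of an SCF ubiquitin ligase. The associated publication concerns SCF(Cyclin F)-mediated degradation of CP110 in the control of centrosome homeostasis and mitotic fidelity. The construct is therefore suited to generating cell populations that stably express tagged cyclin F, for studying its interaction partners, substrates and cellular function.
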