Addgene plasmid #32976: pBABE-2XFLAG,2XHA-CyclinF-puro
Depositing lab: Michele Pagano. Depositing organization: NYU Grossman School of Medicine. Publication: SCF(Cyclin F) controls centrosome homeostasis and mitotic fidelity through CP110 degradation. D'Angiolella V, Donato V, Vijayakumar S, Saraf A, Florens L, Washburn MP, Dynlacht B, Pagano M. Nature. 2010 Jul 1;466(7302):138-42. 10.1038/nature09140 PubMed 20596027.
Backbone
  Vector backbone: pBABE-puro
  Backbone manufacturer: Weinberg Lab
  Backbone size w/o insert (bp): 5200
  Vector type: Mammalian Expression, Retroviral
Growth in bacteria
  Bacterial resistance: Ampicillin, 100 μg/mL
  Growth temperature: 37°C
  Growth strain: Stbl3
  Copy number: Unknown
Gene/Insert
  Gene/Insert name: CYCLIN F
  Species: H. sapiens (human)
  Entrez Gene: CCNF (a.k.a. FBX1, FBXO1, FTDALS5)
  Promoter: 5'LTR
  Tag / fusion protein: FLAG (N terminal on insert); HA (N terminal on insert)
  Cloning method: Restriction Enzyme; 5′ cloning site BamHI (not destroyed); 3′ cloning site XhoI (not destroyed)
  Sequencing primers: 5′ pBABE-5'
Terms and licenses: Academic/Nonprofit Terms; Industry Terms: Not Available to Industry
How to cite: pBABE-2XFLAG,2XHA-CyclinF-puro was a gift from Michele Pagano (Addgene plasmid # 32976 ; http://n2t.net/addgene:32976 ; RRID:Addgene_32976)
